>Addgene plasmid #10726 | 496 pSG5L HA RB del651 (NAAIRS) | addgene partial sequence | sequence record 17678 | 10726 with T7
GGGACTACATGGCCTCCCCTACGACGTGCCCGACTACGCCTCCCTCGGATCCGCCACCATGCCGCCCAAA
ACCCCCCGAAAAACGGCCGCCACCGCCGCCGCTGCCGCCGCGGAACCCCCGGCACCGCCGCCGCCGCCCC
CTCCTGAGGAGGACCCAGAGCAGGACAGCGGCCCGGAGGACCTGCCTCTCGTCAGGCTTGAGTTTGAAGA
AACAGAAGAACCTGATTTTACTGCATTATGTCAGAAATTAAAGATACCAGATCATGTCAGAGAGAGAGCT
TGGTTAACTTGGGAGAAAGTTTCATCTGTGGATGGAGTATTGGGAGGTTATATTCAAAAGAAAAAGGAAC
TGTGGGGAATCTGTATCTTTATTGCAGCAGTTGACCTAGATGAGATGTCGTTCACTTTTACTGAGCTACA
GAAAAACATAGAAATCAGTGTCCATAAATTCTTTAACTTACTAAAAGAAATTGATACCAGTACCAAAGTT
GATAATGCTATGTCAAGACTGTTGAAGAAGTATGATGTATTGTTTGCACTCTTCAGCAAATTGGAAAGGA
CATGTGAACTTATATATTTGACACAACCCAGCAGTTCGATATCTACTGAAATAAATTCTGCATTGGTGCT
NAAAGTTTCTTGTTGCACNNTTTTTTNTNTACCNAGGGGGNNATTNTTACAAANGGAAANGACTGGGGTG
ATTTCATTNCNGTTAAGGCTATGGGCCCTGACAATTT
