[The description below was written by a language model from this plasmid's Addgene catalogue record.]
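Description:
496 pSG5L HA RB del651 (NAAIRS) is a mammalian expression plasmid that carries a mutant form of the human retinoblastoma tumour suppressor gene (RB1) in the pSG5L backbone. The backbone is about 4 kb and the insert about 2.8 kb. The plasmid is maintained in E. coli at high copy number under ampicillin selection. The record does not list the promoter or other regulatory elements driving expression. A T7 primer is given as the 5′ sequencing primer, which implies a T7 site upstream of the insert. No mammalian selection marker is recorded.

The RB coding sequence was cloned between BamHI and EcoRI sites, both of which remain intact. It lies downstream of an HA epitope tag supplied by the backbone, so the protein is made with an N-terminal HA tag that allows detection or immunoprecipitation with anti-HA antibodies. Despite the "del651" name, the mutation is a substitution rather than a simple deletion. Residues 651 to 656 were replaced by site-directed mutagenesis with the six-residue sequence NAAIRS, which the record describes as a flexible linker. This kind of replacement disrupts a short local segment of the protein while keeping its overall length and reading frame.

The associated publication examined whether stable binding to E2F is needed for RB to activate transcription, promote differentiation and suppress tumour cell growth. This construct therefore most likely serves as one of a set of RB mutants expressed in mammalian cells to relate specific regions of the protein to those functions. The record does not state the particular phenotype of this mutant.
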