Addgene plasmid #10726: 496 pSG5L HA RB del651 (NAAIRS)
Depositing lab: William Sellers. Depositing organization: Dana-Farber Cancer Institute. Publication: Stable binding to E2F is not required for the retinoblastoma protein to activate transcription, promote differentiation, and suppress tumor cell growth. Sellers WR, Novitch BG, Miyake S, Heith A, Otterson GA, Kaye FJ, Lassar AB, Kaelin WG. Genes Dev. 1998 Jan 1. 12(1):95-106. 10.1101/gad.12.1.95 PubMed 9420334.
Backbone
  Vector backbone: pSG5L
  Backbone size w/o insert (bp): 4000
  Vector type: Mammalian Expression
Growth in bacteria
  Bacterial resistance: Ampicillin, 100 μg/mL
  Growth temperature: 37°C
  Growth strain: DH5alpha
  Copy number: High Copy
Gene/Insert
  Gene/Insert name: RB del651 (alt names: retinoblastoma; RB)
  Species: H. sapiens (human)
  Insert size (bp): 2800
  Mutation: residues 651 to 656 were replaced by NAAIRS, a flexible polylinker
  Entrez Gene: RB1 (a.k.a. OSRC, PPP1R130, RB, p105-Rb, p110-RB1, pRb, pp110)
  Tag / fusion protein: HA (N terminal on backbone)
  Cloning method: Restriction Enzyme; 5′ cloning site BamHI (not destroyed); 3′ cloning site EcoRI (not destroyed)
  Sequencing primers: 5′ T7
Terms and licenses: Academic/Nonprofit Terms; Industry Terms: Not Available to Industry
Depositor comments: del651 created by site-directed mutagenesis using this primer: TCTCTTTCACTGTTTaatgctgctatacgatcgCTAGCCTATCTCCGG
How to cite: 496 pSG5L HA RB del651 (NAAIRS) was a gift from William Sellers (Addgene plasmid # 10726 ; http://n2t.net/addgene:10726 ; RRID:Addgene_10726)
